Addgene plasmid #21744: pJWZ6
Depositing lab: David Sherwood. Depositing organization: Duke University. Publication: UNC-6 (netrin) orients the invasive membrane of the anchor cell in C. elegans. Ziel JW, Hagedorn EJ, Audhya A, Sherwood DR. Nat Cell Biol. 2009 Feb . 11(2):183-9. 10.1038/ncb1825 PubMed 19098902.
Backbone
  Vector backbone: pBS Sk-
  Backbone manufacturer: Stratagene
  Backbone size w/o insert (bp): 2931
  Vector type: bacterial propagation
Growth in bacteria
  Bacterial resistance: Ampicillin, 100 μg/mL
  Growth temperature: 37°C
  Growth strain: DH5alpha
  Copy number: High Copy
Gene/Insert
  Gene/Insert name: mCherry::dMoeABD (alt name: drosophila moesin actin binding domain)
  Species: D. melanogaster (fly)
  Insert size (bp): 1497
  Tag / fusion protein: mCherry (N terminal on insert)
  Cloning method: Restriction Enzyme; 5′ cloning site EcoRI (not destroyed); 3′ cloning site XbaI (not destroyed)
  Sequencing primers: 5′ T7, M13fwd; 3′ T7, M13Rev
Resource information
  A portion of this plasmid was derived from a plasmid made by: Dan Kiehart Duke University
Terms and licenses: Academic/Nonprofit Terms; Industry Terms: Not Available to Industry
How to cite: pJWZ6 was a gift from David Sherwood (Addgene plasmid # 21744 ; http://n2t.net/addgene:21744 ; RRID:Addgene_21744)
