[The description below was written by a language model from this plasmid's Addgene catalogue record and pLannotate feature annotations shown in this document.]
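Description:
pJWZ6 is a bacterial propagation plasmid built on the pBluescript SK(-) backbone, carrying a coding cassette for a red fluorescent F-actin probe. It replicates in E. coli from a high-copy ColE1/pUC-type origin and is selected with ampicillin through the β-lactamase gene and its own promoter. An f1 phage origin is also present, which allows single-stranded DNA production with helper phage. Remnants of the standard pBluescript cloning region surround the insert: a lacZα fragment, the lac promoter, operator and CAP site, split portions of the multiple cloning site, and flanking T7 and T3 phage promoters.

The insert, cloned between EcoRI and XbaI sites that both remain intact, is mCherry::dMoeABD, a fusion of about 1.5 kb. mCherry sits at the N-terminus, followed in the same orientation by a C-terminal fragment of Drosophila melanogaster moesin corresponding to its actin-binding domain. Moesin links the actin cytoskeleton to the plasma membrane, and its isolated actin-binding domain fused to a fluorescent protein is widely used as a live-cell marker of filamentous actin. The fusion lies downstream of the T7 promoter, but no eukaryotic promoter or 3' UTR is annotated, and the record does not state one. The plasmid therefore appears to be a source of the coding cassette for subcloning or fusion to tissue-specific regulatory sequences rather than a ready-to-express construct. The associated publication concerns netrin-dependent orientation of the invasive membrane of the C. elegans anchor cell, which suggests the probe was used to visualise F-actin in that setting.
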