Features (pLannotate 1.2.2; 15 found; start..end, strand, type, name):
      4..432     +  rep_origin     f1 ori (sequence partly withheld): f1 bacteriophage origin of replication; arrow indicates direction of (+) strand synthesis
    463..618     -  CDS            lacZα (fragment): LacZα fragment of β-galactosidase; lacZ fragment
    626..644     +  promoter       T7 promoter: promoter for bacteriophage T7 RNA polymerase
    653..706     -  misc_feature   MCS (fragment): pBluescript multiple cloning site
    707..1567    +  CDS            mCherry: mCherry is a basic (constitutively fluorescent) red fluorescent protein published in 2004, derived from Discosoma sp.. It is reported to be a very rapidly-maturing monomer with low acid sensitivity.
   1586..1984    +  CDS            Moe (fragment): MOEH_DROME - Also known as EMR1. Experimental evidence at protein level: Swiss-Prot protein existence level 1. Involved in connections of major cytoskeletal structures to the plasma membrane (PubMed:8666669). Together with wgn, involved in control of axon targeting of R8 and R2-R5 photoreceptors, independent of egr (PubMed:23544124). In the nucleus, recruited to sites of active transcription by RNA polymerase II where it has a role in nuclear mRNA export together with the mRNA export factor PCID2 and other messenger ribonucleoprotein (mRNP) particles (PubMed:28554770). From Drosophila melanoga
   2203..2233    -  misc_feature   MCS (fragment): pBluescript multiple cloning site
   2246..2264    -  promoter       T3 promoter: promoter for bacteriophage T3 RNA polymerase
   2309..2325    -  protein_bind   lac operator: The lac repressor binds to the lac operator to inhibit transcription in E. coli. This inhibition can be relieved by adding lactose or isopropyl-β-D-thiogalactopyranoside (IPTG). lac repressor encoded by lacI
   2333..2363    -  promoter       lac promoter: promoter for the E. coli lac operon
   2378..2399    -  protein_bind   CAP binding site: CAP binding activates transcription in the presence of cAMP. E. coli catabolite activator protein
   2412..2504    -  CDS            lacI (fragment): lac repressor; lacI; The lac repressor binds to the lac operator to inhibit transcription in E. coli. This inhibition can be relieved by adding lactose or isopropyl-β-D-thiogalactopyranoside (IPTG).
   2687..3275    -  rep_origin     ori: high-copy-number ColE1/pMB1/pBR322/pUC origin of replication
   3446..4306    -  CDS            AmpR: β-lactamase; bla; confers resistance to ampicillin, carbenicillin, and related antibiotics
   4307..4411    -  promoter       AmpR promoter: bla
>Addgene plasmid #21744 | pJWZ6 | depositor full sequence | sequence record 9980 | Author sequence
CTG
[124 nt withheld, positions 4-127]
C
[91 nt withheld, positions 129-219]
A
[49 nt withheld, positions 221-269]
CCTTTGACGTTGGAGTCCACGTTCTTT
[37 nt withheld, positions 297-333]
ACCCTATCTCGGTCTATTCTTTTGATTTATAAGGGATTTTGCCGATTTCGGCCTATTGGTTAAAAAATGA
GCTGATTTAACAAAAATTTAACGCGAATTTTAACAAAATATTAACGCTTACAATTTCCATTCGCCATTCA
GGCTGCGCAACTGTTGGGAAGGGCGATCGGTGCGGGCCTCTTCGCTATTACGCCAGCTGGCGAAAGGGGG
ATGTGCTGCAAGGCGATTAAGTTGGGTAACGCCAGGGTTTTCCCAGTCACGACGTTGTAAAACGACGGCC
AGTGAGCGCGCGTAATACGACTCACTATAGGGCGAATTGGGTACCGGGCCCCCCCTCGAGGTCGACGGTA
TCGATAAGCTTGATATCGAATTCATGGTCTCAAAGGGTGAAGAAGATAACATGGCAATTATTAAAGAGTT
TATGCGTTTCAAGGTGCATATGGAGGGATCTGTCAATGGGCATGAGTTTGAAATTGAAGGTGAAGGAGAA
GGCCGACCATATGAGGGAACACAAACCGCAAAACTAAAGGTAAGTTTAAACATATATATACTAACTAACC
CTGATTATTTAAATTTTCAGGTAACTAAAGGCGGACCATTACCATTCGCCTGGGACATCCTCTCTCCACA
GTTCATGTATGGAAGTAAAGCTTATGTTAAACATCCGGCAGATATACCAGATTATTTGAAACTTTCATTC
CCGGAGGGTTTTAAGTGGGAACGCGTAATGAATTTTGAAGACGGAGGAGTTGTTACAGTGACGCAAGACT
CAAGGTAAGTTTAAACAGTTCGGTACTAACTAACCATACATATTTAAATTTTCAGCCTCCAAGATGGAGA
ATTTATTTATAAAGTCAAACTTCGAGGAACGAATTTCCCCTCGGATGGACCTGTTATGCAGAAGAAGACT
ATGGGATGGGAAGCTTCAAGTGAAAGAATGTACCCTGAAGACGGTGCTCTTAAGGGAGAGATTAAACAAC
GTCTTAAATTGAAAGATGGAGGACATTACGATGCTGAGGTAAGTTTAAACATGATTTTACTAACTAACTA
ATCTGATTTAAATTTTCAGGTGAAGACAACTTACAAAGCCAAAAAACCAGTTCAGCTGCCAGGAGCGTAC
AATGTTAATATTAAACTGGATATCACCTCCCACAACGAGGATTACACTATCGTTGAGCAATATGAAAGAG
CTGAAGGGCGGCACTCGACAGGTGGCATGGATGAATTGTATAAGACTAGTGGATCTGACGAAGTGGAAGA
CGCCCGACGCAAGCAGGCTGAAGCCGCTGCCGCTCTGCTGGCCGCGTCGACAACGCCGCAGCATCACCAC
GTGGCCGAGGATGAGAACGAGAACGAGGAGGAGCTGACGAACGGCGATGCCGGTGGCGATGTGTCGCGCG
ACCTGGACACCGACGAGCATATCAAGGACCCCATCGAGGACAGACGCACGCTGGCCGAGCGCAACGAACG
CTTGCACGATCAGCTCAAGGCTCTGAAACAAGATTTGGCGCAGTCTCGCGACGAGACGAAAGAGACGGCA
AACGATAAGATTCATCGCGAGAACGTTCGCCAGGGACGTGACAAGTACAAGACGCTCCGCGAGATTCGTA
AGGGCAACACAAAGCGTCGCGTCGATCAGTTTGAGAACATGTAAAGATCCTAATTTTGCCGTATTTTCCA
TATTTTGTTTTGTATATTTATCCACTCACCCCCTCTCTTTGTCCTGTGAATGAACTTGTGCCAAAAAAGC
CAAAAATAATTTACTTTTTTTAAAGACATATTAAAACTTGAAAACTTGGAACAATACGGTGCGAAAGCGA
AACAGAGACAGAAAAATGAACAAAGAGATCCGTGAAAAGTGAACGATGATTCTAGAGCGGCCGCCACCGC
GGTGGAGCTCCAGCTTTTGTTCCCTTTAGTGAGGGTTAATTGCGCGCTTGGCGTAATCATGGTCATAGCT
GTTTCCTGTGTGAAATTGTTATCCGCTCACAATTCCACACAACATACGAGCCGGAAGCATAAAGTGTAAA
GCCTGGGGTGCCTAATGAGTGAGCTAACTCACATTAATTGCGTTGCGCTCACTGCCCGCTTTCCAGTCGG
GAAACCTGTCGTGCCAGCTGCATTAATGAATCGGCCAACGCGCGGGGAGAGGCGGTTTGCGTATTGGGCG
CTCTTCCGCTTCCTCGCTCACTGACTCGCTGCGCTCGGTCGTTCGGCTGCGGCGAGCGGTATCAGCTCAC
TCAAAGGCGGTAATACGGTTATCCACAGAATCAGGGGATAACGCAGGAAAGAACATGTGAGCAAAAGGCC
AGCAAAAGGCCAGGAACCGTAAAAAGGCCGCGTTGCTGGCGTTTTTCCATAGGCTCCGCCCCCCTGACGA
GCATCACAAAAATCGACGCTCAAGTCAGAGGTGGCGAAACCCGACAGGACTATAAAGATACCAGGCGTTT
CCCCCTGGAAGCTCCCTCGTGCGCTCTCCTGTTCCGACCCTGCCGCTTACCGGATACCTGTCCGCCTTTC
TCCCTTCGGGAAGCGTGGCGCTTTCTCATAGCTCACGCTGTAGGTATCTCAGTTCGGTGTAGGTCGTTCG
CTCCAAGCTGGGCTGTGTGCACGAACCCCCCGTTCAGCCCGACCGCTGCGCCTTATCCGGTAACTATCGT
CTTGAGTCCAACCCGGTAAGACACGACTTATCGCCACTGGCAGCAGCCACTGGTAACAGGATTAGCAGAG
CGAGGTATGTAGGCGGTGCTACAGAGTTCTTGAAGTGGTGGCCTAACTACGGCTACACTAGAAGGACAGT
ATTTGGTATCTGCGCTCTGCTGAAGCCAGTTACCTTCGGAAAAAGAGTTGGTAGCTCTTGATCCGGCAAA
CAAACCACCGCTGGTAGCGGTGGTTTTTTTGTTTGCAAGCAGCAGATTACGCGCAGAAAAAAAGGATCTC
AAGAAGATCCTTTGATCTTTTCTACGGGGTCTGACGCTCAGTGGAACGAAAACTCACGTTAAGGGATTTT
GGTCATGAGATTATCAAAAAGGATCTTCACCTAGATCCTTTTAAATTAAAAATGAAGTTTTAAATCAATC
TAAAGTATATATGAGTAAACTTGGTCTGACAGTTACCAATGCTTAATCAGTGAGGCACCTATCTCAGCGA
TCTGTCTATTTCGTTCATCCATAGTTGCCTGACTCCCCGTCGTGTAGATAACTACGATACGGGAGGGCTT
ACCATCTGGCCCCAGTGCTGCAATGATACCGCGAGACCCACGCTCACCGGCTCCAGATTTATCAGCAATA
AACCAGCCAGCCGGAAGGGCCGAGCGCAGAAGTGGTCCTGCAACTTTATCCGCCTCCATCCAGTCTATTA
ATTGTTGCCGGGAAGCTAGAGTAAGTAGTTCGCCAGTTAATAGTTTGCGCAACGTTGTTGCCATTGCTAC
AGGCATCGTGGTGTCACGCTCGTCGTTTGGTATGGCTTCATTCAGCTCCGGTTCCCAACGATCAAGGCGA
GTTACATGATCCCCCATGTTGTGCAAAAAAGCGGTTAGCTCCTTCGGTCCTCCGATCGTTGTCAGAAGTA
AGTTGGCCGCAGTGTTATCACTCATGGTTATGGCAGCACTGCATAATTCTCTTACTGTCATGCCATCCGT
AAGATGCTTTTCTGTGACTGGTGAGTACTCAACCAAGTCATTCTGAGAATAGTGTATGCGGCGACCGAGT
TGCTCTTGCCCGGCGTCAATACGGGATAATACCGCGCCACATAGCAGAACTTTAAAAGTGCTCATCATTG
GAAAACGTTCTTCGGGGCGAAAACTCTCAAGGATCTTACCGCTGTTGAGATCCAGTTCGATGTAACCCAC
TCGTGCACCCAACTGATCTTCAGCATCTTTTACTTTCACCAGCGTTTCTGGGTGAGCAAAAACAGGAAGG
CAAAATGCCGCAAAAAAGGGAATAAGGGCGACACGGAAATGTTGAATACTCATACTCTTCCTTTTTCAAT
ATTATTGAAGCATTTATCAGGGTTATTGTCTCATGAGCGGATACATATTTGAATGTATTTAGAAAAATAA
ACAAATAGGGGTTCCGCGCACATTTCCCCGAAAAGTGCCAC
