>Addgene plasmid #21744 | pJWZ6 | addgene partial sequence | sequence record 27445 | 21744 with M13-rev
GACNGATACCCTCACTAAAGGGAACAAAAGCTGGAGCTCCACCGCGGTGGCGGCCGCTCTAGAATCATCG
TTCACTTTTCACGGATCTCTTTGTTCATTTTTCTGTCTCTGTTTCGCTTTCGCACCGTATTGTTCCAAGT
TTTCAAGTTTTAATATGTCTTTAAAAAAAGTAAATTATTTTTGGCTTTTTTGGCACAAGTTCATTCACAG
GACAAAGAGAGGGGGTGAGTGGATAAATATACAAAACAAAATATGGAAAATACGGCAAAATTAGGATCTT
TACATGTTCTCAAACTGATCGACGCGACGCTTTGTGTTGCCCTTACGAATCTCGCGGAGCGTCTTGTACT
TGTCACGTCCCTGGCGAACGTTCTCGCGATGAATCTTATCGTTTGCCGTCTCTTTCGTCTCGTCGCGAGA
CTGCGCCAAATCTTGTTTCAGAGCCTTGAGCTGATCGTGCAAGCGTTCGTTGCGCTCGGCCAGCGTGCGT
CTGTCCTCGATGGGGTCCTTGATATGCTCGTCGGTGTCCAGGTCGCGCGACACATCGCCACCGGCATCGC
CGTTCGTCAGCTCCTCCTCGTTCTCGTTCTCATCCTCGGCCACGTGGTGATGCTGCGGCGTTGTCGACGC
GGCCAGCAGAGCGGCAGCGGCTTCAGCCTGCTTGCGTCGGGCGTCTTCCACTTCGTCAGATCCACTAGTC
TTATACAATTCATCCATGCCACCTGTCGAGTGCCGCCCTTCAGCTCTTCATATGCTCAACGATAGTGTAT
CTCGTGTGGAGTGAANCAGTTATATAAATGACCCC
