>Addgene plasmid #21744 | pJWZ6 | addgene partial sequence | sequence record 27446 | 21744 with M13pUC-fwd
ATGTATACGACTCACTATAGGGCGAATTGGGTACCGGGCCCCCCCTCGAGGTCGACGGTATCGATAAGCT
TGATATCGAATTCATGGTCTCAAAGGGTGAAGAAGATAACATGGCAATTATTAAAGAGTTTATGCGTTTC
AAGGTGCATATGGAGGGATCTGTCAATGGGCATGAGTTTGAAATTGAAGGTGAAGGAGAAGGCCGACCAT
ATGAGGGAACACAAACCGCAAAACTAAAGGTAAGTTTAAACATATATATACTAACTAACCCTGATTATTT
AAATTTTCAGGTAACTAAAGGCGGACCATTACCATTCGCCTGGGACATCCTCTCTCCACAGTTCATGTAT
GGAAGTAAAGCTTATGTTAAACATCCGGCAGATATACCAGATTATTTGAAACTTTCATTCCCGGAGGGTT
TTAAGTGGGAACGCGTAATGAATTTTGAAGACGGAGGAGTTGTTACAGTGACGCAAGACTCAAGGTAAGT
TTAAACAGTTCGGTACTAACTAACCATACATATTTAAATTTTCAGCCTCCAAGATGGAGAATTTATTTAT
AAAGTCAAACTTCGAGGAACGAATTTCCCCTCGGATGGACCTGTTATGCAGAAGAAGACTATGGGATGGG
AAGCTTCAAGTGAAAGAATGTACCCTGAAGA
